Addgene plasmid #154241: pVE2_19_p40S_QfDBD_VP16AD_pFullLength_pcbC_DsRed
Purpose: Encodes p40S:QfDBD-VP16AD-GFP-NLS synthetic transcription factor, activating DsRed-SKL with full lenght promoter pcbC
Depositing lab: Arnold Driessen. Depositing organization: University of Groningen. Publication: Synthetic control devices for gene regulation in Penicillium chrysogenum. Mozsik L, Buttel Z, Bovenberg RAL, Driessen AJM, Nygard Y. Microb Cell Fact. 2019 Nov 18;18(1):203. doi: 10.1186/s12934-019-1253-3. PubMed 31739777.
Backbone
  Vector backbone: pAGM4673
  Backbone manufacturer: MoClo Tool Kit of Sylvestre Marillonnet
  Backbone size w/o insert (bp): 8115
  Vector type: Bacterial Expression, Synthetic Biology ; Fungal Expression
  Selectable markers: amdS fungal selection
Growth in bacteria
  Bacterial resistance: Kanamycin, 50 μg/mL
  Growth temperature: 37°C
  Growth strain: DH5alpha
  Copy number: Unknown
Gene/Insert
  Gene/Insert name: p40S:QfDBD-VP16AD-GFP-NLS (alt names: P(various):DsRed-SKL; pGpdA:amdS)
  Species: Synthetic; Fungal expression, P. rubens (formerly P. chrysogenum)
  Promoter: p40S (AN0465 A. nidulans)
  Tag / fusion protein: GFP-NLS; DsRed-SKL (C terminal on backbone)
  Cloning method: Restriction Enzyme; 5′ cloning site Unknown (unknown if destroyed)
Terms and licenses: Academic/Nonprofit Terms; Industry Terms: Not Available to Industry
Depositor comments: Synthetic Transcription Factor (QfDBD-VP16AD-GFP-NLS) and DsRed-SKL transcribed with various full and core promoters (CP) with and without Quinic acid Upstream Activation Sequences (QUAS). Fungal selection provided with amdS marker. Flanking regions were designed for integration at the locus of the Penicillin gene cluster.
How to cite: pVE2_19_p40S_QfDBD_VP16AD_pFullLength_pcbC_DsRed was a gift from Arnold Driessen (Addgene plasmid # 154241 ; http://n2t.net/addgene:154241 ; RRID:Addgene_154241)
