[The description below was written by a language model from this plasmid's Addgene catalogue record and pLannotate feature annotations shown in this document.]
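Description:
pVE2_19_p40S_QfDBD_VP16AD_pFullLength_pcbC_DsRed is a multigene MoClo assembly in the level 2 binary backbone pAGM4673, built as part of a set of synthetic gene-regulation devices for the filamentous fungus Penicillium rubens (formerly P. chrysogenum). The 14.9 kb plasmid is maintained in E. coli under kanamycin selection (an aphA-3 type KanR driven by the bla promoter). It carries both a high-copy ColE1/pUC origin and the broad-host-range incP oriV with its trfA replication protein. Nopaline-type T-DNA left and right border repeats come from the backbone. According to the depositor, however, flanking regions were designed to direct integration of the cassette at the penicillin gene cluster locus; these flanks are not annotated in the feature table.

The payload consists of three transcription units. The first uses the p40S promoter (Aspergillus nidulans AN0465) to express a synthetic transcription factor. This factor fuses the DNA-binding domain of Neurospora crassa qa-1F (QF) to a VP16-derived activation domain, annotated as tandem minimal VP16 repeats, followed by EGFP and a nuclear localisation signal, so its expression and nuclear targeting can be visualised. The second unit places the amdS acetamidase gene, annotated in several fragments consistent with its introns, under the A. nidulans gpdA promoter and intron, giving acetamide-based selection of fungal transformants. The third is the reporter, DsRed-Express carrying a C-terminal SKL peroxisomal targeting signal. In this variant it is driven by the full-length pcbC promoter rather than by a core promoter. The record's comments on the series indicate that members differ in full versus core promoters and in the presence of QUAS binding sites, but do not specify whether this construct contains QUAS elements. It is best read as one member of that comparative promoter series.
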