Features (pLannotate 1.2.2; 18 found; start..end, strand, type, name):
   2208..2756    +  CDS            qa-1f (fragment): QA1F_NEUCR - Protein predicted: Swiss-Prot protein existence level 4. Transcription activation of genes for enzymes and proteins of quinate metabolism by binding to a 16 base-pair sequence (consensus 5'- GGRTAARYRYTTAYCC-3') in front of each Qa genes. From Neurospora crassa (strain ATCC 24698 / 74-OR23-1A / CBS 708.71 / DSM 1257 / FGSC 987).
   2781..2891    +  CDS            VP48: 3 tandem repeats of the minimal activation domain of herpes simplex virus VP16 (Cheng et al., 2013)
   2904..3620    +  CDS            EGFP: EGFP is a basic (constitutively fluorescent) green fluorescent protein published in 1996, derived from Aequorea victoria. It is reported to be a rapidly-maturing weak dimer with moderate acid sensitivity.
   4021..4049    +  misc_feature   MCS (fragment): pBluescript multiple cloning site
   4048..4764    +  promoter       gpdA promoter (fragment): gpdA; promoter from the Aspergillus nidulans glyceraldehyde-3-phosphate dehydrogenase gene (Punt et al., 1990)
   4813..4928    +  intron         gpdA intron: gpdA; intron from the Aspergillus nidulans glyceraldehyde-3-phosphate dehydrogenase gene (Punt et al., 1990)
   4937..5200    +  CDS            amdS (fragment): acetamidase from Aspergillus nidulans; amdS; confers ability to process acetamide for selection in fungal cells
   5281..5422    +  CDS            amdS (fragment): acetamidase from Aspergillus nidulans; amdS; confers ability to process acetamide for selection in fungal cells
   5480..5902    +  CDS            amdS (fragment): acetamidase from Aspergillus nidulans; amdS; confers ability to process acetamide for selection in fungal cells
   6016..6837    +  CDS            amdS (fragment): acetamidase from Aspergillus nidulans; amdS; confers ability to process acetamide for selection in fungal cells
   8127..8801    +  CDS            DsRed-Express: DsRed-Express is a basic (constitutively fluorescent) orange fluorescent protein published in 2002, derived from Discosoma sp.. It is reported to be a rapidly-maturing tetramer with low acid sensitivity.
  10635..10659   +  misc_feature   RB T-DNA repeat: right border repeat from nopaline C58 T-DNA
  10756..11387   +  rep_origin     oriV: incP origin of replication
  11478..11582   +  promoter       AmpR promoter: bla
  11583..12377   +  CDS            KanR: aminoglycoside phosphotransferase; aphA-3; confers resistance to kanamycin
  12548..13136   +  rep_origin     ori: high-copy-number ColE1/pMB1/pBR322/pUC origin of replication
  13472..14617   +  CDS            trfA: TRFA_ECOLX - Experimental evidence at protein level: Swiss-Prot protein existence level 1. Also involved in plasmid copy number control, promoting intermolecular coupling of protein bound iterons at oriV, which inhibits replication initiation. From Escherichia coli.
  14766..14790   +  misc_feature   LB T-DNA repeat: left border repeat from nopaline C58 T-DNA
>Addgene plasmid #154241 | pVE2_19_p40S_QfDBD_VP16AD_pFullLength_pcbC_DsRed | addgene full sequence | sequence record 306043 | Addgene NGS Result
GTGCCGAATTCGGATCCGGAGCCTGCAGGATGGGCCTCCACAACCCTGCCCTAACATTGTTCGTAGAAGA
TCTGCCAGCAGGCTTATGTCCAGGCCCCTCTCAACCCGCCCTTTCCTTTCAGCTCGGGCGCCGTACTTGC
CCCACCCAGGCGTGTTCCGCTGAACTGCCCATACCCAGGCCAGCGGACTGATAACCATTTCTCTTTATGC
TTTGCTATTGGGCTTGTGACTCGTTCTTGGAGGCAAGGTTATCAGATTGAATAGAAGATTCGGTGATGCA
GCAAATAGCGACTGTTCGTTGCGGGGTCCGAACCCGCTCGGCAGCACCGGGCTCTCCCTACTATCCCTCG
ATAGCAGTGGCGTGCGCGGGCTGTCGACCCTGTCCATCCTGAAAGAGTTGATATTGAAGGTAGTAGGTAC
GGTGCAGGGTAACGCGTGATATCCTGTCCTCAGTCTTAAGACTTCTCACCTATATCACCCGCACTTACCC
TAGAGTGCCGCTTAGGTGCTAAGGGCACATTGAGTATTGGCCGTGTAGAATATATAGCTTAAGTACGGCC
AAGCAGACGGGAAGCCCTGTTCTCCACACCCTATGGTCGTATATATCAGGCTTCTACCGGGAAACGATTA
AGAGTGTATAATGGACTGAAAATCAATATGAACGGGACAATGCTCAAGTTAAATTAGTTAGGCATCCTAA
TCTCTACTAAATGTTCTATCTAGAGATCGGGGTACTATAGGCCCGTACGTTAATCACTCTACGCTTCTCT
CCCTTAGGTATAGTGTAGGTAGGGGCTAGACATTTATATGAGTCAGATGGTACAAACGGTAGCGCTGCAA
GAATTCAAGCTTGGAGGAGTTATAGACGGTCCGGCATAGGTAAGGAGAGATTAGATATTTCGACTTCCCG
ATTCCTTAGTCTCCTTAGTCTGGAAACTGAGAAAGGCCTGAACTCGTTCAATCTATTAGCTCTAATCACG
TAGTCTCAACTAGAATCCTGAACAGGCGCCGGAACCAGTCCAAATGCGTGGAGTACAGCAAGTCCAGTCA
AATCACGATTAGAATGGCCATATATAAGCAAAAAACCCTTGGACAATACGTCCGATCGACACCAAAGCAA
TCTGGTACATCACCCTTCTTATATACAGGGTAGCCGGAATTGTATTGACTCTATACGAAGCCGCAGGTTT
ACCAGCACAGAGGTGCGATAGCTACACGAATGTAGAGTGAAGGCATTACAACCGATTGCTAAGTGTCATA
GAGGCTAAGCTTCACGGCTCAAGGAGTCTGTGGAGGATACCTGATATAAGAATTGAGAGTTATACTCCGG
AGGTTATGTTAGTACCTCAAAAATGTGAAGTACAACGAAACTCGAACTTCGAATGACAATAGCTTGGCTG
GCTGTTAGTCAACTGAGGTACAACGTCATCTTGCAATTAGTTATGTTCTTTGCTAGATAGTGAGCTGCTG
TAAACTTGTAGTTCTTAGAAACATGTCTGAAGTCTAGAGTCGAGACTTGTGATTGGTGTAAATTAGTGGG
GGTCCGGAGCGGAATAACAATCGAGGTCAGCCTCCTGGGTCTGTCAGTAAGCTAACCACGAAAGGACAAG
CGTAGACGAGGTCACGGGGTACTGGCCTAGCCGGCTTCGGCTAGCGCCCACGAAAATAGGGCAACGTCGA
AGCGAGAGACACACACGGATTCCACGATCGCCGACGACAAGCACTCAACTCCACGACAACCCACGACAAC
CCTTGCCGCTGCGTTCTTGGTGAAGGGCTGCAGGATTAGAGGTGAGTATTTTATTTTCTGGCTATTGTGA
TCTTTTTCCCCCCCGGTTTCCGCTGGTTCTATCTTGTCGAGCGAGTCGGTGCGCCTTCGATCGGTCTGTC
AAATTTCCATCCGTCCACTCGTTCACCCGGTATCGATACAAGAGGGAATGGAGCATTACGACAGGGGAGC
AGAGGCAGAACTCTCGATGTTGCTACTTTTTTTGCTTGGAACAACTTCCTTGAAAGATTCTTTTCTGAAT
GCGGCTGGGAAACTGCGAATTGGATATCCAGCGAAAGGTTACCGACAGACTCACGGCCATCGATACCACT
CAGCGGGATAGAATTGAAGGCATTCGGACATTAGATGATCAGCTTCGCTTGTTTCGACTCGTGCTAATCA
ATTATCCCTGGACAGTCCCCCACATAGACAGCAAACAATGCCACCCAAGCGCAAAACGCTTAACGCTGCG
GCTGAGGCTAACGCTCATGCCGACGGACACGCCGACGGAAACGCCGACGGACACGTGGCCAATACGGCCG
CGTCCTCGAATAATGCGAGGTTCGCTGATCTCACTAACATCGATACTCCGGGTCTGGGACCCACAACTAC
GACCCTGCTCGTGGAACCAGCACGCTCAAAGCGTCAACGAGTGTCCCGCGCATGCGACCAGTGCCGTGCA
GCCCGAGAGAAATGCGACGGAATACAGCCTGCGTGTTTCCCGTGCGTTTCCCAGGGAAGGTCCTGCACTT
ATCAGGCTTCGCCGAAAAAGAGGGGAGTTCAAACCGGTTATATTCGTACGCTGGAGCTCGCCCTCGCCTG
GATGTTTGAAAATGTCGCGCGTTCCGAAGATGCCTTGCATAACCTCCTCGTCCGTGACGCCGGACAAGGA
TCAGCTCTGCTCGTTGGTAAAGATTCGCCGGCTGCCGAGCGACTCCATGCCCGTTGGGCTACTAGCCGTG
TCAATAAGAGCATTACCCGCCTCCTCAGGTTTGAAAGCGGCGGGCCGGCCGACGCCCTTGACGATTTTGA
CTTAGACATGCTCCCAGCCGATGCCCTTGACGACTTTGACCTTGATATGCTGCCTGCTGACGCTCTTGAC
GATTTTGACCTTGACATGCTCCCCGGGTTCGTTATGGTGAGCAAGGGCGAGGAGCTGTTCACCGGGGTGG
TGCCCATCCTGGTCGAGCTGGACGGCGACGTAAACGGCCACAAGTTCAGCGTGTCCGGCGAGGGCGAGGG
CGATGCCACCTACGGCAAGCTGACCCTGAAGTTCATCTGCACCACCGGCAAGCTGCCCGTGCCCTGGCCC
ACCCTCGTGACCACCCTGACCTACGGCGTGCAGTGCTTCAGCCGCTACCCCGACCACATGAAGCAGCACG
ACTTCTTCAAGTCCGCCATGCCCGAAGGCTACGTCCAGGAGCGCACCATCTTCTTCAAGGACGACGGCAA
CTACAAGACCCGCGCCGAGGTGAAGTTCGAGGGCGACACCCTGGTGAACCGCATCGAGCTGAAGGGCATC
GACTTCAAGGAGGACGGCAACATCCTGGGGCACAAGCTGGAGTACAACTACAACAGCCACAACGTCTATA
TCATGGCCGACAAGCAGAAGAACGGCATCAAGGTGAACTTCAAGATCCGCCACAACATCGAGGACGGCAG
CGTGCAGCTCGCCGACCACTACCAGCAGAACACCCCCATCGGCGACGGCCCCGTGCTGCTGCCCGACAAC
CACTACCTGAGCACCCAGTCCGCCCTGAGCAAAGACCCCAACGAGAAGCGCGATCACATGGTCCTGCTGG
AGTTCGTGACCGCCGCCGGGATCACTCTCGGCATGGACGAGCTGTACAAGCCAAAGAAGAAGCGGAAGGT
CTAAGCTTACTTCTTTATCGGTTCTCTCTTACGACTTTTTGAATGGAACGTTTCCTTCTTCTCAGGCGGG
CCTATCTTTGGGCCGAAGCTCTTTTCCTTGTACTGTAGGACCTGGTTGATAATGATTCCCAAAAAGACAT
CCAGCATGTCAGTTACTTGCATTCGTCAGTCTATACAAAAGCAATGGTTTAGAGAAATTTTGAACTTTAT
ACATGGTTTTATTTGTTGCTTCACGGCCGTACCTTCTGGAAATCCACGGTAGGAGTGTCAATTTGCGTTT
TTGATAATCCTTCCAAGGTTCTTCTCGAAGTAGTTGTTCTATAATTGCTTCACAGCTACCATGGAACATC
CCAAGCACCGCTACTAGAATTCGAGCTCGGAGTGGATCCCCCGGGCTGCAGGAATTCGAGCTCTGTACAG
TGACCGGTGACTCTTTCTGGCATGCGGAGAGACGGACGGACGCAGAGAGAAGGGCTGAGTAATAAGCGCC
ACTGCGCCAGACAGCTCTGGCGGCTCTGAGGTGCAGTGGATGATTATTAATCCGGGACCGGCCGCCCCTC
CGCCCCGAAGTGGAAAGGCTGGTGTGCCCCTCGTTGACCAAGAATCTATTGCATCATCGGAGAATATGGA
GCTTCATCGAATCACCGGCAGTAAGCGAAGGAGAATGTGAAGCCAGGGGTGTATAGCCGTCGGCGAAATA
GCATGCCATTAACCTAGGTACAGAAGTCCAATTGCTTCCGATCTGGTAAAAGATTCACGAGATAGTACCT
TCTCCGAAGTAGGTAGAGCGAGTACCCGGCGCGTAAGCTCCCTAATTGGCCCATCCGGCATCTGTAGGGC
GTCCAAATATCGTGCCTCTCCTGCTTTGCCCGGTGTATGAAACCGGAAAGGCCGCTCAGGAGCTGGCCAG
CGGCGCAGACCGGGAACACAAGCTGGCAGTCGACCCATCCGGTGCTCTGCACTCGACCTGCTGAGGTCCC
TCAGTCCCTGGTAGGCAGCTTTGCCCCGTCTGTCCGCCCGGTGTGTCGGCGGGGTTGACAAGGTCGTTGC
GTCAGTCCAACATTTGTTGCCATATTTTCCTGCTCTCCCCACCAGCTGCTCTTTTCTTTTCTCTTTCTTT
TCCCATCTTCAGTATATTCATCTTCCCATCCAAGAACCTTTATTTCCCCTAAGTAAGTACTTTGCTACAT
CCATACTCCATCCTTCCCATCCCTTATTCCTTTGAACCTTTCAGTTCGAGCTTTCCCACTTCATCGCAGC
TTGACTAACAGCTACCCCGCTTGAGCAGACATCACCATGCCTCAATCCTGGGAAGAACTGGCCGCTGATA
AGCGCGCCCGCCTCGCAAAAACCATCCCTGATGAATGGAAAGTCCAGACGCTGCCTGCGGATGACAGCGT
TATTGATTTCCCAAAGAAATCGGGGATCCTTTCAGAGGCCGAACTGAAGATCACAGAGGCCTCCGCTGCA
GATCTTGTGTCCAAGCTGGCGGCCGGAGAGTTGACCTCGGTGGAAGTTACGCTAGCATTCTGTAAACGGG
CAGCAATCGCCCAGCAGTTAGTAGGGTCCCCTCTACCTCTCAGGGAGATGTAACAACGCCACCTTATGGG
ACTATCAAGCTGACGCTGGCTTCTGTGCAGACAAACTGCGCCCACGAGTTCTTCCCTGACGCCGCTCTCG
CGCAGGCAAGGGAACTCGATGAATACTACGCAAAGCACAAGACACCCGTTGGTCCACTCCATGGCCTCCC
CATCTCTCTCAAAGACCAGCTTCGAGTCAAGGTACACCGTTGCCCCTAAGTCGTTAGATGTCCCTTTTTG
TCAGCTAACATATGCCACCAGGGCTACGAAACATCAATGGGCTACATCTCATGGCTAAACAAGTACGACG
AAGGGGACTCGGTTCTGACAACCATGCTCCGCAAAGCCGGTGCCGTTTTCTACGTCAAGACCTCTGTCCC
GCAGACCCTGATGGTCTGCGAGACAGTCAACAACATCATCGGGCGCACCGTCAACCCACGCAACAAGAAC
TGGTCGTGCGGCGGCAGTTCTGGTGGTGAGGGTGCGATCGTTGGGATTCGTGGTGGCGTCATCGGTGTAG
GAACGGATATCGGTGGCTCGATTCGAGTGCCGGCCGCGTTCAACTTCCTGTACGGTCTAAGGCCGAGTCA
TGGGCGGCTGCCGTATGCAAAGATGGCGAACAGCATGGAGGGTCAGGAGACGGTGCACAGCGTTGTCGGG
CCGATTACGCACTCTGTTGAGGGTGAGTCCTTCGCCTCTTCCTTCTTTTCCTGCTCTATACCAGGCCTCC
ACTGTCCTCCTTTCTTGCTTTTTATACTATATACGAGACGGGCAGTCACTGATGAAGTAATGTTAGACCT
CCGCCTCTTCACCAAATCCGTCCTCGGTCAGGAGCCATGGAAATACGACTCCAAGGTCATCCCCATGCCC
TGGCGCCAGTCCGAGTCGGACATTATTGCCTCCAAGATCAAGAACGGCGGGCTCAATATCGGCTACTACA
ACTTCGACGGCAATGTCCTTCCACACCCTCCTATCCTGCGCGGCGTGGAAACCACCGTCGCCGCACTCGC
CAAAGCCGGTCATACCGTGACCCCGTGGACGCCATACAAGCACGATTTCGGCCACGATCTCATCTCCCAT
ATCTACGCGGCTGACGGCAGCGCCGACGTAATGCGCGATATCAGTGCATCCGGCGAGCCGGCGATTCCAA
ATATCAAAGACCTACTGAACCCGAACATCAAAGCTGTTAACATGAACGAGCTCTGGGACACGCATCTCCA
GAAGTGGAATTACCAGATGGAGTACCTTGAGAAATGGCGGGAGGCTGAAGAAAAGGCCGGGAAGGAACTG
GACGCCATCATCGCGCCGATTACGCCTACCGCTGCGGTACGGCATGACCAGTTCCGGTACTATGGGTATG
CCTCTGTGATCAACCTGCTGGATTTCACGAGCGTGGTTGTTCCGGTTACCTTTGCGGATAAGAACATCGA
TAAGAAGAATGAGAGTTTCAAGGCGGTTAGTGAGCTTGATGCCCTCGTGCAGGAAGAGTATGATCCGGAG
GCGTACCATGGGGCACCGGTTGCAGTGCAGGTTATCGGACGGAGACTCAGTGAAGAGAGGACGTTGGCGA
TTGCAGAGGAAGTGGGGAAGTTGCTGGGAAATGTGGTGACTCCATAGGCTTCTAATAAGTGTCAGATAGC
AATTTGCACAAGAAATCAATACCAGCAACTGTAAATAAGCGCTGAAGTGACCATGCCATGCTACGAAAGA
GCAGAAAAAAACCTGCCGTAGAACCGAAGAGATATGACACGCTTCCATCTCTCAAAGGAAGAATCCCTTC
AGGGTTGCGTTTCCAGTCTAGACACGTATAACGGCACAAGTGTCTCTCACCAAATGGGTTATATCTCAAA
TGTGATCTAAGGATGGAAAGCCCAGAATATTGGCTGGGTTGATGGCTGCTTCGAGTGCAGTCTCATGCTG
CCACAGGTGACTCTGGATGGCCCCATACCACTCAACCCATGGTACGAGCGGTACGCTTTACGAATTCCCA
TGGGGAGCTGCATTGGTCTGCCATTGCAGGGTATATATGGCTGACCTGGCCAATCTCCATCGAGAATCTG
GGCGACTGAAGCACTGCCCGCAGACAAGATGGAGACTTTCGTCTAGCACGGTCTAGGGCAGATCCGATGC
CATTGGCTCTGTCAACTGTCGACTACATGTATCTGCATGTTGCATCGGGAAATCCCACCACAGGGACAGC
CAAGCGGCCCCGCGACTTGGCAGTGGGCAAACTACGCCCGATTCTGGTGCCAAGAACCGAGAAGAATGAG
ACAGACCCACGTTGCACTCTAACCGGATGCTATCGACTTACGGTGGCTGAAGATTCAACACGCTGCAACG
AGAGCCAAGGTGGTCCGGACATTTTCTACGTGCCGGTTTACCTTGGAACATCGCCGTCGTTGAGTGCACG
TTGCCTACTCTCTCGTGGCTTGGCTGGGCCCACGAGCCCGATTGACTCGACGGTGTTACTTGGGTATCTA
TGGCCCCGTTTTCTGGCACGGTAATGATAAGTACTTACTAATCTTCGAGCGGGGGAGTGTTGCTCTGCCC
GAGCATCAACGATTGGCCTGATCGCACCGTCTGCAAATGCCACGGTGCGGACCGACTGAAATCTCAGACC
ACCAAAGACCCTCCGACTTCGAGATACGGTTACTAATTTTACACTGGCTCCAGCGGCCCCATCCAGTAAG
CATCTGGGCTGCAAGCGTATAATGTCTCCAGGTTGTCTCAGCATAAACACCCCGCCCCCGCTCAGGCACA
CAGGAAGAGAGCTCAGGTCGTTTCCATTGCGTCCATACTCTTCACTCATTGTCATCTGCAGGAGAACTTC
CCCTGTCCCTTTGCCAAGCCCTCTCTTCGTCGTTGTCCACGCCTTCAAGTTTTCAACATTATTTTTCTAG
ACACCAATGGCCTCCTCCGAGGACGTCATCAAGGAGTTCATGCGCTTCAAGGTGCGCATGGAGGGCTCCG
TGAACGGCCACGAGTTCGAGATCGAGGGCGAGGGCGAGGGCCGCCCCTACGAGGGCACCCAGACCGCCAA
GCTGAAGGTGACCAAGGGCGGCCCCCTGCCCTTCGCCTGGGACATCCTGTCCCCCCAGTTCCAGTACGGC
TCCAAGGTGTACGTGAAGCACCCCGCCGACATCCCCGACTACAAGAAGCTGTCCTTCCCCGAGGGCTTCA
AGTGGGAGCGCGTGATGAACTTCGAGGACGGCGGCGTGGTGACCGTGACCCAGGACTCCTCCCTGCAGGA
CGGCTCCTTCATCTACAAGGTGAAGTTCATCGGCGTGAACTTCCCCTCCGACGGCCCCGTAATGCAGAAG
AAAACTATGGGCTGGGAGGCCTCCACCGAGCGCCTGTACCCCCGCGACGGCGTGCTGAAGGGCGAGATCC
ACAAGGCCCTGAAGCTGAAGGACGGCGGCCACTACCTGGTGGAGTTCAAGTCCATCTACATGGCCAAGAA
GCCCGTGCAGCTGCCCGGCTACTACTACGTGGACTCCAAGCTGGACATCACCTCCCACAACGAGGACTAC
ACCATCGTGGAGCAGTACGAGCGCGCCGAGGGCCGCCACCACCTGTTCCTGACTCACGGTATGGACGAAT
TGTACAAGTCGAAGCTGTAAGCTTGTGCTTCTAAGGTATGAGTCGCAAAATTGTTTTTTATTTTTGGTCT
TGAGTCTAATATGCTCGCAGCTCTTGCGTTGTATATGGTCGTTGTCGCGTATTTTCTGTTGTATTAAAAG
ATCAAACGAGATCAAGGGATGGCTCGCGGGCTGTCTCTCGCACTAGGAGGAAGAATGCCTGAAAAAGGAA
CTTTGATTTTAGCTGTGGAATAGAGATGGCTTGTTTGAGGACGCTTGTCGCTTGGCGCAGGGACTTGAAT
GGCAGCTTGTGGAAACCGAAGGCGAGAAAAGTCGACGGATACTGTACGTGGTTCTATTGCCAGTGCGGTG
GAAGCTTCCTTCTCATATAGTTCAATCCTTCTTTGAATCTGTTTGTTTCATATTTGGACTGTTTCATTCT
CTGCTTGCGCATTCTCATCTTCGAGAACGACTGCAGGGATTGTTGGTTCTGTGGAGCTGATGAGCGCGCC
TTGACCACCCTTGTTCTTGTTTTGCTCTTTTGTTCTCATTTAACCCGTTTCTCCCTTCCAACCCTTTGAC
CTTGCAACATTGTCTCCCAGCGCGTTGCCAAAGCGAACTTGATATCAGTATAGTATGACCAAGTAGTCTA
CCAAAATAAATTTTAGTACAGTATTGCTAGTTATACAAGATAAATTTTGTACAACAATGATTATGCAGAG
CTGGTATTCTGTAAGGAGTAAATTCATGCAGGTACAGAGCGTCCACGTCAGGCACACGCGCTTTAGTGCT
GGGTACACATTATGCTACCTTTGGGGCAAGGTGCTATTCTAGGTAGGGTATGCCTAGCAATGCCATGATC
TTATGACCTCAGTAATCTGACCTTGGATTTAAGATCGGAGTTCTCAAACCCTGCGCGCTCAGAGAATTCG
CATGCGGAGACTTTAGACATACCTCTCGTTGCCGACAAATCGGCATTCCGTTTCGGTCACGGACGTAAGA
GTTCAACAAAGCCGCTCACCTGTCCCGTTCGGCGCTTGAGTTTCCACTTCAAAAGCACAACCGCTCCGAT
ATTTCCATTGCCACCGACCAACAAAAGGTTCATATCGCGCAATAGTCGTCCAACTCTCACTCCGCCCGCA
CTCGATGGCGAAGGATGGAAGAATATCCGAGCGGCATCGGATAAAGAGATCTGGTTCTTTTCGTGAAGTA
ACGTAGGGAACCGACGGAAACTGTAGAGCTATAGGAATTTAGTATATCAGAAGTCAATTGAGAGAAGTGT
ATAGTTAGTAACTCACTTGTGCCAACAGGTATTTCCAACCGTTCTTGTTCAAATTTCGTCAAGTCACCAT
CTCTATGTGCAAAACTGGATCATACAACAGCTCTTATTGTAGCTGCATCTCGCTCTCAGAGATCATCCTA
TCTTCGTCGTCATCCACCAACACAGGTGGGAGTGCTAGTTGATCCATGCTGAGGTCAAGGGACACAGACG
GAATGGGTGTAGAACGCCTCAAAACAGGTAAGGTATCAGGATCGGTTGTCCAGGGGGAATCCAAACCAGG
TTCCACCTTGATTCAGAGAATAAGTATGACGTATTCTTGGCAATGTTTAAGCTTGAGATGAGCCGATGTC
AAACTGGGAGACATGATGAAGGAGGAAATGTTGCTTTGGTGGGGGAGACACTATAAATACCAAAGAGTGA
ATGGTTGATACCATTTGGGGAAGGAGTGTCTATCGCAGTCTCTGCAGACGGCATATCGGATAGCCTGCAG
GCGCTTGTGGAGGATGCACATGTGACCGAGGGACACGAAGTGATCCGTTTAAACTATCAGTGTTTGACAG
GATATATTGGCGGGTAAACCTAAGAGAAAAGAGCGTTTATTAGAATAATCGGATATTTAAAAGGGCGTGA
AAAGGTTTATCCGTTCGTCCATTTGTATGTGCCAGCCGCCTTTGCGACGCTCACCGGGCTGGTTGCCCTC
GCCGCTGGGCTGGCGGCCGTCTATGGCCCTGCAAACGCGCCAGAAACGCCGTCGAAGCCGTGTGCGAGAC
ACCGCGGCCGCCGGCGTTGTGGATACCTCGCGGAAAACTTGGCCCTCACTGACAGATGAGGGGCGGACGT
TGACACTTGAGGGGCCGACTCACCCGGCGCGGCGTTGACAGATGAGGGGCAGGCTCGATTTCGGCCGGCG
ACGTGGAGCTGGCCAGCCTCGCAAATCGGCGAAAACGCCTGATTTTACGCGAGTTTCCCACAGATGATGT
GGACAAGCCTGGGGATAAGTGCCCTGCGGTATTGACACTTGAGGGGCGCGACTACTGACAGATGAGGGGC
GCGATCCTTGACACTTGAGGGGCAGAGTGCTGACAGATGAGGGGCGCACCTATTGACATTTGAGGGGCTG
TCCACAGGCAGAAAATCCAGCATTTGCAAGGGTTTCCGCCCGTTTTTCGGCCACCGCTAACCTGTCTTTT
AACCTGCTTTTAAACCAATATTTATAAACCTTGTTTTTAACCAGGGCTGCGCCCTGTGCGCGTGACCGCG
CACGCCGAAGGGGGGTGCCCCCCCTTCTCGAACCCTCCCGGCCCGCTAACGCGGGCCTCCCATCCCCCCA
GGGGCTGCGCCCCTCGGCCGCGAACGGCCTCACCCCAAAAATGGCAGCGCTGGCCAATTCCCGAGTGCGC
GGAACCCCTATTTGTTTATTTTTCTAAATACATTCAAATATGTATCCGCTCATGAGACAATAACCCTGAT
AAATGCTTCAATAATATTGAAAAAGGAAGAGTATGGCTAAAATGAGAATATCACCGGAATTGAAAAAACT
GATCGAAAAATACCGCTGCGTAAAAGATACGGAAGGAATGTCTCCTGCTAAGGTATATAAGCTGGTGGGA
GAAAATGAAAACCTATATTTAAAAATGACGGACAGCCGGTATAAAGGGACCACCTATGATGTGGAACGGG
AAAAGGACATGATGCTATGGCTGGAAGGAAAGCTGCCTGTTCCAAAGGTCCTGCACTTTGAACGGCATGA
TGGCTGGAGCAATCTGCTCATGAGTGAGGCCGATGGCGTCCTTTGCTCGGAAGAGTATGAAGATGAACAA
AGCCCTGAAAAGATTATCGAGCTGTATGCGGAGTGCATCAGGCTCTTTCACTCCATCGACATATCGGATT
GTCCCTATACGAATAGCTTAGACAGCCGCTTAGCCGAATTGGATTACTTACTGAATAACGATCTGGCCGA
TGTGGATTGCGAAAACTGGGAAGAGGACACTCCATTTAAAGATCCGCGCGAGCTGTATGATTTTTTAAAG
ACGGAAAAGCCCGAAGAGGAACTTGTCTTTTCCCACGGCGACCTGGGAGACAGCAACATCTTTGTGAAAG
ATGGCAAAGTAAGTGGCTTTATTGATCTTGGGAGAAGCGGCAGGGCGGACAAGTGGTATGACATTGCCTT
CTGCGTCCGGTCGCTCAGGGAGGATATCGGGGAAGAACAGTATGTCGAGCTATTTTTTGACTTACTGGGG
ATCAAGCCTGATTGGGAGAAAATAAAATATTATATTTTACTGGATGAATTGTTTTAGCTGTCAGACCAAG
TTTACTCATATATACTTTAGATTGATTTAAAACTTCATTTTTAATTTAAAAGGATCTAGGTGAAGATCCT
TTTTGATAATCTCATGACCAAAATCCCTTAACGTGAGTTTTCGTTCCACTGAGCGTCAGACCCCGTAGAA
AAGATCAAAGGATCTTCTTGAGATCCTTTTTTTCTGCGCGTAATCTGCTGCTTGCAAACAAAAAAACCAC
CGCTACCAGCGGTGGTTTGTTTGCCGGATCAAGAGCTACCAACTCTTTTTCCGAAGGTAACTGGCTTCAG
CAGAGCGCAGATACCAAATACTGTTCTTCTAGTGTAGCCGTAGTTAGGCCACCACTTCAAGAACTCTGTA
GCACCGCCTACATACCTCGCTCTGCTAATCCTGTTACCAGTGGCTGCTGCCAGTGGCGATAAGTCGTGTC
TTACCGGGTTGGACTCAAGACGATAGTTACCGGATAAGGCGCAGCGGTCGGGCTGAACGGGGGGTTCGTG
CACACAGCCCAGCTTGGAGCGAACGACCTACACCGAACTGAGATACCTACAGCGTGAGCTATGAGAAAGC
GCCACGCTTCCCGAAGGGAGAAAGGCGGACAGGTATCCGGTAAGCGGCAGGGTCGGAACAGGAGAGCGCA
CGAGGGAGCTTCCAGGGGGAAACGCCTGGTATCTTTATAGTCCTGTCGGGTTTCGCCACCTCTGACTTGA
GCGTCGATTTTTGTGATGCTCGTCAGGGGGGCGGAGCCTATGGAAAAACGCCAGCAACGCGGCCTTTTTA
CGGTTCCTGGCAGATCCTAGATGTGGCGCAACGATGCCGGCGACAAGCAGGAGCGCACCGACTTCTTCCG
CATCAAGTGTTTTGGCTCTCAGGCCGAGGCCCACGGCAAGTATTTGGGCAAGGGGTCGCTGGTATTCGTG
CAGGGCAAGATTCGGAATACCAAGTACGAGAAGGACGGCCAGACGGTCTACGGGACCGACTTCATTGCCG
ATAAGGTGGATTATCTGGACACCAAGGCACCAGGCGGGTCAAATCAGGAATAAGGGCACATTGCCCCGGC
GTGAGTCGGGGCAATCCCGCAAGGAGGGTGAATGAATCGGACGTTTGACCGGAAGGCATACAGGCAAGAA
CTGATCGACGCGGGGTTTTCCGCCGAGGATGCCGAAACCATCGCAAGCCGCACCGTCATGCGTGCGCCCC
GCGAAACCTTCCAGTCCGTCGGCTCGATGGTCCAGCAAGCTACGGCCAAGATCGAGCGCGACAGCGTGCA
ACTGGCTCCCCCTGCCCTGCCCGCGCCATCGGCCGCCGTGGAGCGTTCGCGTCGTCTTGAACAGGAGGCG
GCAGGTTTGGCGAAGTCGATGACCATCGACACGCGAGGAACTATGACGACCAAGAAGCGAAAAACCGCCG
GCGAGGACCTGGCAAAACAGGTCAGCGAGGCCAAGCAGGCCGCGTTGCTGAAACACACGAAGCAGCAGAT
CAAGGAAATGCAGCTTTCCTTGTTCGATATTGCGCCGTGGCCGGACACGATGCGAGCGATGCCAAACGAC
ACGGCCCGCTCTGCCCTGTTCACCACGCGCAACAAGAAAATCCCGCGCGAGGCGCTGCAAAACAAGGTCA
TTTTCCACGTCAACAAGGACGTGAAGATCACCTACACCGGCGTCGAGCTGCGGGCCGACGATGACGAACT
GGTGTGGCAGCAGGTGTTGGAGTACGCGAAGCGCACCCCTATCGGCGAGCCGATCACCTTCACGTTCTAC
GAGCTTTGCCAGGACCTGGGCTGGTCGATCAATGGCCGGTATTACACGAAGGCCGAGGAATGCCTGTCGC
GCCTACAGGCGACGGCGATGGGCTTCACGTCCGACCGCGTTGGGCACCTGGAATCGGTGTCGCTGCTGCA
CCGCTTCCGCGTCCTGGACCGTGGCAAGAAAACGTCCCGTTGCCAGGTCCTGATCGACGAGGAAATCGTC
GTGCTGTTTGCTGGCGACCACTACACGAAATTCATATGGGAGAAGTACCGCAAGCTGTCGCCGACGGCCC
GACGGATGTTCGACTATTTCAGCTCGCACCGGGAGCCGTACCCGCTCAAGCTGGAAACCTTCCGCCTCAT
GTGCGGATCGGATTCCACCCGCGTGAAGAAGTGGCGCGAGCAGGTCGGCGAAGCCTGCGAAGAGTTGCGA
GGCAGCGGCCTGGTGGAACACGCCTGGGTCAATGATGACCTGGTGCATTGCAAACGCTAGGGCCTTGTGG
GGTCAGTTCCGGCTGGGGGTTCAGCAGCCCCTGCTCGGATCTGTTGGACCGGACAGTAGTCATGGTTGAT
GGGCTGCCTGTATCGAGTGGTGATTTTGTGCCGAGCTGCCGGTCGGGGAGCTGTTGGCTGGCTGGTGGCA
GGATATATTGTGGTGTAAACAAATTGACGCTTAGACAACTTAATAACACATTGCGGACGTTTTTAATGTA
CTGGGGTTGAACACTCT
